Addgene plasmid #91475: pHH0103_PRMT2-1/1
Purpose: Protein expression and purification of human SH3 domain construct PRMT2-1/1
Depositing lab: Sachdev Sidhu. Depositing organization: University of Toronto. Publication: Comprehensive Analysis of the Human SH3 Domain Family Reveals a Wide Variety of Non-canonical Specificities. Teyra J, Huang H, Jain S, Guan X, Dong A, Liu Y, Tempel W, Min J, Tong Y, Kim PM, Bader GD, Sidhu SS. Structure. 2017 Oct 3;25(10):1598-1610.e3. doi: 10.1016/j.str.2017.07.017. Epub 2017 Sep 7. PubMed 28890361.
Backbone
  Vector backbone: pHH0103
  Vector type: Bacterial Expression
Growth in bacteria
  Bacterial resistance: Ampicillin, 100 μg/mL
  Growth temperature: 37°C
  Growth strain: DH5alpha
  Copy number: Low Copy
Gene/Insert
  Gene/Insert name: PRMT2-1/1
  Species: H. sapiens (human)
  Insert size (bp): 221
  Entrez Gene: PRMT2 (a.k.a. HRMT1L1)
  Cloning method: Restriction Enzyme; 5′ cloning site Sfi1 (unknown if destroyed); 3′ cloning site Not1 (unknown if destroyed)
Terms and licenses: Academic/Nonprofit Terms; Industry Terms: Not Available to Industry
How to cite: pHH0103_PRMT2-1/1 was a gift from Sachdev Sidhu (Addgene plasmid # 91475 ; http://n2t.net/addgene:91475 ; RRID:Addgene_91475)
