[The description below was written by a language model from this plasmid's Addgene catalogue record and pLannotate feature annotations shown in this document.]
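Description:
pHH0103_PRMT2-1/1 is a 6.9 kb bacterial expression plasmid built on the pHH0103 backbone for producing and purifying the SH3 domain of human PRMT2 (protein arginine methyltransferase 2, also called HRMT1L1) in E. coli. It is propagated through a ColE1/pBR322-type origin with an adjacent bom region and is catalogued as low copy. The rop gene appears only as two fragments interrupted by an f1 phage origin. Selection is by ampicillin through the TEM beta-lactamase gene under its own promoter. The plasmid also carries lacI driven by the up-mutated lacIq promoter, so it supplies ample lac repressor itself.

The expression cassette runs from a tac promoter with a downstream lac operator, making transcription repressible by LacI and inducible with IPTG. The features lie in order as a 6xHis tag, Schistosoma japonicum glutathione S-transferase, and then the PRMT2 fragment. The insert is recorded as 221 bp (annotated over a slightly longer span) and was cloned between SfiI and NotI sites. This layout is consistent with a His-GST-SH3 fusion that could be captured on either nickel or glutathione resin, although the record does not describe linkers or any protease cleavage site.

A bacteriophage fd terminator follows the insert. Beyond it lie two fragments of M13 gene III, along with remnants of a tet promoter and tetracycline resistance gene. Together with the f1 origin, these suggest a backbone derived from a phage-display phagemid, and they are not expected to be part of the expressed product. The construct belongs to a set of human SH3 domain clones made for a family-wide analysis of SH3 binding specificities.
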