Features (pLannotate 1.2.2; 21 found; start..end, strand, type, name):
     49..126     +  promoter       lacIq promoter: lacI (mutant); In the lacIq allele, a single base change in the promoter boosts expression of the lacI gene about 10-fold.
    127..1209    +  CDS            lacI: lac repressor; lacI; The lac repressor binds to the lac operator to inhibit transcription in E. coli. This inhibition can be relieved by adding lactose or isopropyl-β-D-thiogalactopyranoside (IPTG).
   1222..1243    +  protein_bind   CAP binding site: CAP binding activates transcription in the presence of cAMP. E. coli catabolite activator protein
   1262..1279    +  promoter       tet promoter (fragment): E. coli promoter for tetracycline efflux protein gene
   1452..1480    +  promoter       tac promoter: strong E. coli promoter; hybrid between the trp and lac UV5 promoters
   1488..1504    +  protein_bind   lac operator: The lac repressor binds to the lac operator to inhibit transcription in E. coli. This inhibition can be relieved by adding lactose or isopropyl-β-D-thiogalactopyranoside (IPTG). lac repressor encoded by lacI
   1589..1606    +  CDS            6xHis: 6xHis affinity tag
   1622..2275    +  CDS            GST26_SCHJA: Experimental evidence at protein level: Swiss-Prot protein existence level 1. GST isoenzymes appear to play a central role in the parasite detoxification system. Other functions are also suspected including a role in increasing the solubility of haematin in the parasite gut. From Schistosoma japonicum (Blood fluke).
   2309..2542    +  CDS            PRMT2 (fragment): ANM2_HUMAN - Also known as HMT1, HRMT1L1. Experimental evidence at protein level: Swiss-Prot protein existence level 1. Arginine methyltransferase that methylates the guanidino nitrogens of arginyl residues in proteins such as STAT3, FBL, histone H4. Acts as a coactivator (with NCOA2) of the androgen receptor (AR)- mediated transactivation. Acts as a coactivator (with estrogen) of estrogen receptor (ER)-mediated transactivation. Enhances PGR, PPARG, RARA-mediated transactivation. May inhibit NF-kappa-B transcription and promote apoptosis. Represses E2F1 transcriptional activity (in a RB1- depe
   2558..2605    +  terminator     fd terminator (sequence withheld): central terminator from bacteriophage fd (Otsuka and Kunisawa, 1982)
   2610..2822    +  CDS            M13 gene III (fragment) (sequence partly withheld): pIII; III; minor coat protein
   2837..3307    +  CDS            M13 gene III (fragment) (sequence partly withheld): pIII; III; minor coat protein
   3329..3399    +  CDS            TcR (fragment): tetracycline efflux protein; tet; confers resistance to tetracycline
   3641..4021    -  CDS            YPB1_ECOLX: Protein predicted: Swiss-Prot protein existence level 4. From Escherichia coli.
   4038..4189    +  CDS            rop (fragment): Rop protein, which maintains plasmids at low copy number; rop
   4225..4653    -  rep_origin     f1 ori (sequence partly withheld): f1 bacteriophage origin of replication; arrow indicates direction of (+) strand synthesis
   4662..4701    +  CDS            rop (fragment): Rop protein, which maintains plasmids at low copy number; rop
   4803..4943    +  misc_feature   bom: basis of mobility region from pBR322
   5129..5716    -  rep_origin     ori: high-copy-number ColE1/pMB1/pBR322/pUC origin of replication
   5890..6747    -  CDS            bla: BLAT_ECOLX - Experimental evidence at protein level: Swiss-Prot protein existence level 1. TEM-type are the most prevalent beta-lactamases in enterobacteria; they hydrolyze the beta-lactam bond in susceptible beta-lactam antibiotics, thus conferring resistance to penicillins and cephalosporins. TEM-3 and TEM-4 are capable of hydrolyzing cefotaxime and ceftazidime. TEM-5 is capable of hydrolyzing ceftazidime. TEM-6 is capable of hydrolyzing ceftazidime and aztreonam. TEM-8/CAZ-2, TEM- 16/CAZ-7 and TEM-24/CAZ-6 are markedly active against ceftazidime. IRT- 4 shows resistance to beta-lactamase in
   6748..6852    -  promoter       AmpR promoter: bla
>Addgene plasmid #91475 | pHH0103_PRMT2-1/1 | addgene full sequence | sequence record 192363 | Addgene NGS Result
CTATAAAAATAGGCGTATCACGAGGCCCTTTCGTCTTCAAGAATTCCCGACACCATCGAATGGTGCAAAA
CCTTTCGCGGTATGGCATGATAGCGCCCGGAAGAGAGTCAATTCAGGGTGGTGAATGTGAAACCAGTAAC
GTTATACGATGTCGCAGAGTATGCCGGTGTCTCTTATCAGACCGTTTCCCGCGTGGTGAACCAGGCCAGC
CACGTTTCTGCGAAAACGCGGGAAAAAGTGGAAGCGGCGATGGCGGAGCTGAATTACATTCCCAACCGCG
TGGCACAACAACTGGCGGGCAAACAGTCGTTGCTGATTGGCGTTGCCACCTCCAGTCTGGCCCTGCACGC
GCCGTCGCAAATTGTCGCGGCGATTAAATCTCGCGCCGATCAACTGGGTGCCAGCGTGGTGGTGTCGATG
GTAGAACGAAGCGGCGTCGAAGCCTGTAAAGCGGCGGTGCACAATCTTCTCGCGCAACGCGTCAGTGGGC
TGATCATTAACTATCCGCTGGATGACCAGGATGCCATTGCTGTGGAAGCTGCCTGCACTAATGTTCCGGC
GTTATTTCTTGATGTCTCTGACCAGACACCCATCAACAGTATTATTTTCTCCCATGAAGACGGTACGCGA
CTGGGCGTGGAGCATCTGGTCGCATTGGGTCACCAGCAAATCGCGCTGTTAGCGGGCCCATTAAGTTCTG
TCTCGGCGCGTCTGCGTCTGGCTGGCTGGCATAAATATCTCACTCGCAATCAAATTCAGCCGATAGCGGA
ACGGGAAGGCGACTGGAGTGCCATGTCCGGTTTTCAACAAACCATGCAAATGCTGAATGAGGGCATCGTT
CCCACTGCGATGCTGGTTGCCAACGATCAGATGGCGCTGGGCGCAATGCGCGCCATTACCGAGTCCGGGC
TGCGCGTTGGTGCGGATATCTCGGTAGTGGGATACGACGATACCGAAGACAGCTCATGTTATATCCCGCC
GTTAACCACCATCAAACAGGATTTTCGCCTGCTGGGGCAAACCAGCGTGGACCGCTTGCTGCAACTCTCT
CAGGGCCAGGCGGTGAAGGGCAATCAGCTGTTGCCCGTCTCACTGGTGAAAAGAAAAACCACCCTGGCGC
CCAATACGCAAACCGCCTCTCCCCGCGCGTTGGCCGATTCATTAATGCAGCTGGCACGACAGGTTTCCCG
ACTGGAAAGCGGGCAGTGAGCGCAACGCAATTAATGTAAGTTAGCTCACTCATTAGGCACAATTCTCATG
TTTGACAGCTTATCATCGACTGCACGGTGCACCAATGCTTCTGGCGTCAGGCAGCCATCGGAAGCTGTGG
TATGGCTGTGCAGGTCGTAAATCACTGCATAATTCGTGTCGCTCAAGGCGCACTCCCGTTCTGGATAATG
TTTTTTGCGCCGACATCATAACGGTTCTGGCAAATATTCTGAAATGAGCTGTTGACAATTAATCATCGGC
TCGTATAATGTGTGGAATTGTGAGCGGATAACAATTTCACACAGGAAACAGCCAGTCCGTTTAGGTGTTT
TCACGAGCACTTCACCAACAAGGACCATAGATTATGAAAATCGAAGAACACCATCACCATCACCATTCCA
GCGGTAAGCTTATGTCCCCTATACTAGGTTATTGGAAAATTAAGGGCCTTGTGCAACCCACTCGACTTCT
TTTGGAATATCTTGAAGAAAAATATGAAGAGCATTTGTATGAGCGCGATGAAGGTGATAAATGGCGAAAC
AAAAAGTTTGAATTGGGTTTGGAGTTTCCCAATCTTCCTTATTATATTGATGGTGATGTTAAATTAACAC
AGTCTATGGCCATCATACGTTATATAGCTGACAAGCACAACATGTTGGGTGGTTGTCCAAAAGAGCGTGC
AGAGATTTCAATGCTTGAAGGAGCGGTTTTGGATATTAGATACGGTGTTTCGAGAATTGCATATAGTAAA
GACTTTGAAACTCTCAAAGTTGATTTTCTTAGCAAGCTACCTGAAATGCTGAAAATGTTCGAAGATCGTT
TATGTCATAAAACATATTTAAATGGTGATCATGTAACCCATCCTGACTTCATGTTGTATGACGCTCTTGA
TGTTGTTTTATACATGGACCCAATGTGCCTGGATGCGTTCCCAAAATTAGTTTGTTTTAAAAAACGTATT
GAAGCTATCCCACAAATTGATAAGTACTTGAAATCCAGCAAGTATATAGCATGGCCTTTGCAGGGCTGGC
AAGCCACGTTTGGTGGTGGCGACCATCCTCCAAAATCGGATCTGGAAGTTCTGTTCCAGGGGCCCCTGTC
CAGCGGTCTGGTTCCGCGTGGTTCCGGTACCGCGGCCCAGCCGGCCATGGCCCAGGGCGCGCTGGAAGAA
TTTGTCGCCATTGCAGATTATGCAGCCACCGATGAAACCCAACTGTCTTTCCTGCGTGGTGAAAAAATTC
TGATTCTGCGTCAAACCACCGCAGATTGGTGGTGGGGTGAACGTGCTGGTTGTTGTGGTTACATTCCGGC
CAACCATGTTGGTAAACATGTCGCGGCCGCATA
[142 nt withheld, positions 2554-2695]
C
[98 nt withheld, positions 2697-2794]
AGTTTGTACTGGTGACGAAACTCAGTGTCTAGCTAGAGTGGC
[149 nt withheld, positions 2837-2985]
T
[41 nt withheld, positions 2987-3027]
T
[62 nt withheld, positions 3029-3090]
A
[35 nt withheld, positions 3092-3126]
CCTCCCTCAATCGGTTGAATGTCGCCCTTTTGTCTTTGGCGCTGGTAAACCATATGAA
[86 nt withheld, positions 3185-3270]
T
[54 nt withheld, positions 3272-3325]
CTAGCGCCGCCCTATACCTTGTCTGCCTCCCCGCGTTGCGTCGCGGTGCATGGAGCCGGGCCACCTCGAC
CTGAATGGAAGCCGGCGGCACCTCGCTAACGGATTCACCACTCCAAGAATTGGAGCCAATCAATTCTTGC
GGAGAACTGTGAATGCGCAAACCAACCCTTGGCAGAACATATCCATCGCGTCCGCCATCTCCAGCAGCCG
CACGCGGCGCATCTCGGGCAGCGTTGGGTCCTGGCCACGGGTGCGCATGATCGTGCTCCTGTCGTTGAGG
ACCCGGCTAGGCTGGCGGGGTTGCCTTACTGGTTAGCAGAATGAATCACCGATACGCGAGCGAACGTGAA
GCGACTGCTGCTGCAAAACGTCTGCGACCTGAGCAACAACATGAATGGTCTTCGGTTTCCGTGTTTCGTA
AAGTCTGGAAACGCGGAAGTCAGCGCCCTGCACCATTATGTTCCGGATCTGCATCGCAGGATGCTGCTGG
CTACCCTGTGGAACACCTACATCTGTATTAACGAAGCGCTGGCATTGACCCTGAGTGATTTTTCTCTGGT
CCCGCCGCATCCATACCGCCAGTTGTTTACCCTCACAACGTTCCAGTAACCGGGCATGTTCATCATCAGT
AACCCGTATCGTGAGCATCCTCTCTCGTTTCATCGGTATCATTACCCCCATGAACAGAAATCCCCCTTAC
ACGGAGGCATCAGTGACCAAACAGGAAAAAACCGCCCTTAACATGGCCCGCTTTATCAGAAGCCAGACAT
TAACGCTTCTGGAGAAACTCAACGAGCTGGACGCGGATGAACAGGCAGACATCTGTGAATCGCTTCACGA
CCACGCTGATGAGCTTTACCGCAGGATCCGCGAAATTGTAAGCGTTAATATTTTGTTAAAATTCGCGTTA
AATTTTTGTTAAATCAGCTCATTTTTTAACCAATAGGCCGAAATCGGCAAAATCCCTTATAAATCAAAAG
AATAGACCGAGATAGGGT
[37 nt withheld, positions 4324-4360]
AAAGAACGTGGACTCCAACGTCAAAGG
[49 nt withheld, positions 4388-4436]
T
[91 nt withheld, positions 4438-4528]
G
[124 nt withheld, positions 4530-4653]
CGCGGATCCTGCCTCGCGCGTTTCGGTGATGACGGTGAAAACCTCTGACACATGCAGCTCCCGGAGACGG
TCACAGCTTGTCTGTAAGCGGATGCCGGGAGCAGACAAGCCCGTCAGGGCGCGTCAGCGGGTGTTGGCGG
GTGTCGGGGCGCAGCCATGACCCAGTCACGTAGCGATAGCGGAGTGTATACTGGCTTAACTATGCGGCAT
CAGAGCAGATTGTACTGAGAGTGCACCATATGCGGTGTGAAATACCGCACAGATGCGTAAGGAGAAAATA
CCGCATCAGGCGCTCTTCCGCTTCCTCGCTCACTGACTCGCTGCGCTCGGTCGTTCGGCTGCGGCGAGCG
GTATCAGCTCACTCAAAGGCGGTAATACGGTTATCCACAGAATCAGGGGATAACGCAGGAAAGAACATGT
GAGCAAAAGGCCAGCAAAAGGCCAGGAACCGTAAAAAGGCCGCGTTGCTGGCGTTTTTCCATAGGCTCCG
CCCCCCTGACGAGCATCACAAAAATCGACGCTCAAGTCAGAGGTGGCGAAACCCGACAGGACTATAAAGA
TACCAGGGTTTCCCCCTGGAAGCTCCCTCGTGCGCTCTCCTGTTCCGACCCTGCCGCTTACCGGATACCT
GTCCGCCTTTCTCCCTTCGGGAAGCGTGGCGCTTTCTCATAGCTCACGCTGTAGGTATCTCAGTTCGGTG
TAGGTCGTTCGCTCCAAGCTGGGCTGTGTGCACGAACCCCCCGTTCAGCCCGACCGCTGCGCCTTATCCG
GTAACTATCGTCTTGAGTCCAACCCGGTAAGACACGACTTATCGCCACTGGCAGCAGCCACTGGTAACAG
GATTAGCAGAGCGAGGTATGTAGGCGGTGCTACAGAGTTCTTGAAGTGGTGGCCTAACTACGGCTACACT
AGAAGGACAGTATTTGGTATCTGCGCTCTGCTGAAGCCAGTTACCTTCGGAAAAAGAGTTGGTAGCTCTT
GATCCGGCAAACAAACCACCGCTGGTAGCGGTGGTTTTTTTGTTTGCAAGCAGCAGATTACGCGCAGAAA
AAAAGGATCTCAAGAAGATCCTTTGATCTTTTCTACGGGGTCTGACGCTCAGTGGAACGAAAACTCACGT
TAAGGGATTTTGGTCATGAGATTATCAAAAAGGATCTTCACCTAGATCCTTTTAAATTAAAAATGAAGTT
TTAAATCAATCTAAAGTATATATGAGTAAACTTGGTCTGACAGTTACCAATGCTTAATCAGTGAGGCACC
TATCTCAGCGATCTGTCTATTTCGTTCATCCATAGTTGCCTGACTCCCCGTCGTGTAGATAACTACGATA
CGGGAGGGCTTACCATCTGGCCCCAGTGCTGCAATGATACCGCGAGACCCACGCTCACCGGCTCCAGATT
TATCAGCAATAAACCAGCCAGCCGGAAGGGCCGAGCGCAGAAGTGGTCCTGCAACTTTATCCGCCTCCAT
CCAGTCTATTAATTGTTGCCGGGAAGCTAGAGTAAGTAGTTCGCCAGTTAATAGTTTGCGCAACGTTGTT
GCCATTGCTGCAGGCATCGTGGTGTCACGCTCGTCGTTTGGTATGGCTTCATTCAGCTCCGGTTCCCAAC
GATCAAGGCGAGTTACATGATCCCCCATATTGTGCAAAAAAGCGGTTAGCTCCTTCGGTCCTCCGATCGT
TGTCAGAAGTAAGTTGGCCGCAGTGTTATCACTCATGGTTATGGCAGCACTGCATAATTCTCTTACTGTC
ATGCCATCCGTAAGATGCTTTTCTGTGACTGGTGAGTACTCAACCAAGTCATTCTGAGAATAGTGTATGC
GGCGACCGAGTTGCTCTTGCCCGGCGTCAACACGGGATAATACCGCGCCACATAGCAGAACTTTAAAAGT
GCTCATCATTGGAAAACGTTCTTCGGGGCGAAAACTCTCAAGGATCTTACCGCTGTTGAGATCCAGTTCG
ATGTAACCCACTCGTGCACCCAACTGATCTTCAGCATCTTTTACTTTCACCAGCGTTTCTGGGTGAGCAA
AAACAGGAAGGCAAAATGCCGCAAAAAAGGGAATAAGGGCGACACGGAAATGTTGAATACTCATACTCTT
CCTTTTTCAATATTATTGAAGCATTTATCAGGGTTATTGTCTCATGAGCGGATACATATTTGAATGTATT
TAGAAAAATAAACAAATAGGGGTTCCGCGCACATTTCCCCGAAAAGTGCCACCTGACGTCTAAGAAACCA
TTATTATCATGACATTAAC
