>Addgene plasmid #91475 | pHH0103_PRMT2-1/1 | depositor partial sequence | sequence record 175963 | insert sequence
GGTACCGAATTCGGATCCGCGCGCTGGAAGAATTTGTCGCCATTGCAGATTATGCAGCCACCGATGAAAC
CCAACTGTCTTTCCTGCGTGGTGAAAAAATTCTGATTCTGCGTCAAACCACCGCAGATTGGTGGTGGGGT
GAACGTGCTGGTTGTTGTGGTTACATTCCGGCCAACCATGTTGGTAAACATGTCGCGGCCGCTAGCTAAG
TCGACGAGCTC
